Addgene plasmid #64646: HcRed-pcw107
Purpose: when used to produce lentivirus, express physiological levels of insert
Depositing lab: David Sabatini & Kris Wood. Depositing organization: Whitehead Institute for Biomedical Research. Publication: Systematic identification of signaling pathways with potential to confer anticancer drug resistance. Martz CA, Ottina KA, Singleton KR, Jasper JS, Wardell SE, Peraza-Penton A, Anderson GR, Winter PS, Wang T, Alley HM, Kwong LN, Cooper ZA, Tetzlaff M, Chen PL, Rathmell JC, Flaherty KT, Wargo JA, McDonnell DP, Sabatini DM, Wood KC. Sci Signal. 2014 Dec 23;7(357):ra121. doi: 10.1126/scisignal.aaa1877. PubMed 25538079.
Backbone
  Vector backbone: pcw107 (V5)
  Backbone manufacturer: John Doench/Kathleen Ottina
  Backbone size w/o insert (bp): 9240
  Vector type: Lentiviral
  Selectable markers: Puromycin
Growth in bacteria
  Bacterial resistance: Ampicillin, 100 μg/mL
  Growth temperature: 37°C
  Growth strain: Stbl3
  Copy number: Unknown
Gene/Insert
  Gene/Insert name: n/a
  Species: Synthetic
  Insert size (bp): 687
  Promoter: PGK
  Cloning method: Gateway Cloning
  Sequencing primers: 5′ hPGK-F; 3′ WPRE-R
Resource information
  A portion of this plasmid was derived from a plasmid made by: David Root (Addgene plasmid # 25892)
Terms and licenses: Academic/Nonprofit Terms; Industry Terms: Not Available to Industry
Depositor comments: TACT (N-term barcode, 17 nt upstream of CDS start). Working name: CTK-X1-STOP
How to cite: HcRed-pcw107 was a gift from David Sabatini & Kris Wood (Addgene plasmid # 64646 ; http://n2t.net/addgene:64646 ; RRID:Addgene_64646)
