[The description below was written by a language model from this plasmid's Addgene catalogue record.]
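Description:
HcRed-pcw107 is a lentiviral expression plasmid built on the pcw107 (V5) backbone, which is listed at about 9.2 kb without insert. It is propagated in bacteria under ampicillin selection, in a recombination-deficient strain of the kind commonly used to keep lentiviral repeat sequences stable. Transduced mammalian cells are selected with puromycin. The bacterial copy number is recorded as unknown, and no feature table is supplied, so the detailed arrangement of LTRs, packaging signal and other viral elements cannot be confirmed from the record. The use of a WPRE-based reverse sequencing primer does suggest that a woodchuck hepatitis virus posttranscriptional regulatory element lies downstream of the insert, where it would typically enhance transcript stability and expression.

The insert field is formally given as "n/a", but the record describes a 687 bp synthetic sequence introduced by Gateway cloning. The plasmid name indicates that this encodes HcRed, a far-red fluorescent protein. Expression is driven by the PGK promoter, a moderate-strength constitutive promoter, which fits the stated purpose of producing physiological rather than strongly overexpressed levels of the insert after lentiviral delivery. The depositor notes a short four-nucleotide barcode placed 17 nt upstream of the coding sequence start. The working name ends in "STOP", which may mean the open reading frame terminates before the backbone's V5 tag, although the record does not say so. Part of the plasmid derives from an earlier deposited plasmid. In the context of the associated study of signalling pathways that can confer anticancer drug resistance, a fluorescent protein construct like this would plausibly serve as an inert control, but that role is not stated in the record.
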