>Addgene plasmid #64646 | HcRed-pcw107 | depositor partial sequence | sequence record 108715 | Depositor Insert Sequence
ATGGTGAGCGGCCTGCTGAAGGAGAGTATGCGCATCAAGATGTACATGGAGGGCACCGTGAACGGCCACT
ACTTCAAGTGCGAGGGCGAGGGCGACGGCAACCCCTTCGCCGGCACCCAGAGCATGAGAATCCACGTGAC
CGAGGGCGCCCCCCTGCCCTTCGCCTTCGACATCCTGGCCCCCTGCTGCGAGTACGGCAGCAGGACCTTC
GTGCACCACACCGCCGAGATCCCCGACTTCTTCAAGCAGAGCTTCCCCGAGGGCTTCACCTGGGAGAGAA
CCACCACCTACGAGGACGGCGGCATCCTGACCGCCCACCAGGACACCAGCCTGGAGGGCAACTGCCTGAT
CTACAAGGTGAAGGTGCACGGCACCAACTTCCCCGCCGACGGCCCCGTGATGAAGAACAAGAGCGGCGGC
TGGGAGCCCAGCACCGAGGTGGTGTACCCCGAGAACGGCGTGCTGTGCGGCCGGAACGTGATGGCCCTGA
AGGTGGGCGACCGGCACCTGATCTGCCACCACTACACCAGCTACCGGAGCAAGAAGGCCGTGCGCGCCCT
GACCATGCCCGGCTTCCACTTCACCGACATCCGGCTCCAGATGCTGCGGAAGAAGAAGGACGAGTACTTC
GAGCTGTACGAGGCCAGCGTGGCCCGGTACAGCGACCTGCCCGAGAAGGCCAACTTG
