>Addgene plasmid #64646 | HcRed-pcw107 | addgene partial sequence | sequence record 110899 | hPGK-F 5'-GTGTTCCGCATTCTGCAAG-3'
TACAAAAAAGTTGGCTACTGCGGCGGCGGCACCATGGTGAGCGGCCTGCTGAAGGAGAGTATGCGCATCA
AGATGTACATGGAGGGCACCGTGAACGGCCACTACTTCAAGTGCGAGGGCGAGGGCGACGGCAACCCCTT
CGCCGGCACCCAGAGCATGAGAATCCACGTGACCGAGGGCGCCCCCCTGCCCTTCGCCTTCGACATCCTG
GCCCCCTGCTGCGAGTACGGCAGCAGGACCTTCGTGCACCACACCGCCGAGATCCCCGACTTCTTCAAGC
AGAGCTTCCCCGAGGGCTTCACCTGGGAGAGAACCACCACCTACGAGGACGGCGGCATCCTGACCGCCCA
CCAGGACACCAGCCTGGAGGGCAACTGCCTGATCTACAAGGTGAAGGTGCACGGCACCAACTTCCCCGCC
GACGGCCCCGTGATGAAGAACAAGAGCGGCGGCTGGGAGCCCAGCACCGAGGTGGTGTACCCCGAGAACG
GCGTGCTGTGCGGCCGGAACGTGATGGCCCTGAAGGTGGGCGACCGGCACCTGATCTGCCACCACTACAC
CAGCTACCGGAGCAAGAAGGCCGTGCGCGCCCTGACCATGCCCGGCTTCCACTTCACCGACATCCGGCTC
CAGATGCTGC
