>Addgene plasmid #64646 | HcRed-pcw107 | addgene partial sequence | sequence record 111737 | WPRE-R 5'-CATAGCGTAAAAGGAGCAACA-3'
TACAAGTTGGCCTTCTCGGGCAGGTCGCTGTACCGGGCCACGCTGGCCTCGTACAGCTCGAAGTACTCGT
CCTTCTTCTTCCGCAGCATCTGGAGCCGGATGTCGGTGAAGTGGAAGCCGGGCATGGTCAGGGCGCGCAC
GGCCTTCTTGCTCCGGTAGCTGGTGTAGTGGTGGCAGATCAGGTGCCGGTCGCCCACCTTCAGGGCCATC
ACGTTCCGGCCGCACAGCACGCCGTTCTCGGGGTACACCACCTCGGTGCTGGGCTCCCAGCCGCCGCTCT
TGTTCTTCATCACGGGGCCGTCGGCGGGGAAGTTGGTGCCGTGCACCTTCACCTTGTAGATCAGGCAGTT
GCCCTCCAGGCTGGTGTCCTGGTGGGCGGTCAGGATGCCGCCGTCCTCGTAGGTGGTGGTTCTCT
